>Addgene plasmid #188776 | pHR-UCOE-SFFV-Zim3-dCas9-BFP | addgene full sequence | sequence record 374756 | Addgene NGS Result
AGCTGATACCGCTCGCCGCAGCCGAACGACCGAGCGCAGCGAGTCAGTGAGCGAGGAAGCGGAAGAGCGC
CCAATACGCAAACCGCCTCTCCCCGCGCGTTGGCCGATTCATTAATGCAGCTGTGGAATGTGTGTCAGTT
AGGGTGTGGAAAGTCCCCAGGCTCCCCAGCAGGCAGAAGTATGCAAAGCATGCATCTCAATTAGTCAGCA
ACCAGGTGTGGAAAGTCCCCAGGCTCCCCAGCAGGCAGAAGTATGCAAAGCATGCATCTCAATTAGTCAG
CAACCATAGTCCCGCCCCTAACTCCGCCCATCCCGCCCCTAACTCCGCCCAGTTCCGCCCATTCTCCGCC
CCATGGCTGACTAATTTTTTTTATTTATGCAGAGGCCGAGGCCGCCTCGGCCTCTGAGCTATTCCAGAAG
TAGTGAGGAGGCTTTTTTGGAGGCCTAGGCTTTTGCAAAAAGCTTGGACACAAGACAGGCTTGCGAGATA
TGTTTGAGAATACCACTTTATCCCGCGTCAGGGAGAGGCAGTGCGTAAAAAGACGCGGACTCATGTGAAA
TACTGGTTTTTAGTGCGCCAGATCTCTATAATCTCGCGCAACCTATTTTCCCCTCGAACACTTTTTAAGC
CGTAGATAAACAGGCTGGGACACTTCACATGAGCGAAAAATACATCGTCACCTGGGACATGTTGCAGATC
CATGCACGTAAACTCGCAAGCCGACTGATGCCTTCTGAACAATGGAAAGGCATTATTGCCGTAAGCCGTG
GCGGTCTGTACCGGGTGCGTTACTGGCGCGTGAACTGGGTATTCGTCATGTCGATACCGTTTGTATTTCC
AGCTACGATCACGACAACCAGCGCGAGCTTAAAGTGCTGAAACGCGCAGAAGGCGATGGCGAAGGCTTCA
TCGTTATTGATGACCTGGTGGATACCGGTGGTACTGCGGTTGCGATTCGTGAAATGTATCCAAAAGCGCA
CTTTGTCACCATCTTCGCAAAACCGGCTGGTCGTCCGCTGGTTGATGACTATGTTGTTGATATCCCGCAA
GATACCTGGATTGAACAGCCGTGGGATATGGGCGTCGTATTCGTCCCGCCAATCTCCGGTCGCTAATCTT
TTCAACGCCTGGCACTGCCGGGCGTTGTTCTTTTTAACTTCAGGCGGGTTACAATAGTTTCCAGTAAGTA
TTCTGGAGGCTGCATCCATGACACAGGCAAACCTGAGCGAAACCCTGTTCAAACCCCGCTTTAAACATCC
TGAAACCTCGACGCTAGTCCGCCGCTTTAATCACGGCGCACAACCGCCTGTGCAGTCGGCCCTTGATGGT
AAAACCATCCCTCACTGGTATCGCATGATTAACCGTCTGATGTGGATCTGGCGCGGCATTGACCCACGCG
AAATCCTCGACGTCCAGGCACGTATTGTGATGAGCGATGCCGAACGTACCGACGATGATTTATACGATAC
GGTGATTGGCTACCGTGGCGGCAACTGGATTTATGAGTGGGCCCCGGATCTTTGTGAAGGAACCTTACTT
CTGTGGTGTGACATAATTGGACAAACTACCTACAGAGATTTAAAGCTCTAAGGTAAATATAAAATTTTTA
AGTGTATAATGTGTTAAACTACTGATTCTAATTGTTTGTGTATTTTAGATTCCAACCTATGGAACTGATG
AATGGGAGCAGTGGTGGAATGCCTTTAATGAGGAAAACCTGTTTTGCTCAGAAGAAATGCCATCTAGTGA
TGATGAGGCTACTGCTGACTCTCAACATTCTACTCCTCCAAAAAAGAAGAGAAAGGTAGAAGACCCCAAG
GACTTTCCTTCAGAATTGCTAAGTTTTTTGAGTCATGCTGTGTTTAGTAATAGAACTCTTGCTTGCTTTG
CTATTTACACCACAAAGGAAAAAGCTGCACTGCTATACAAGAAAATTATGGAAAAATATTCTGTAACCTT
TATAAGTAGGCATAACAGTTATAATCATAACATACTGTTTTTTCTTACTCCACACAGGCATAGAGTGTCT
GCTATTAATAACTATGCTCAAAAATTGTGTACCTTTAGCTTTTTAATTTGTAAAGGGGTTAATAAGGAAT
ATTTGATGTATAGTGCCTTGACTAGAGATCATAATCAGCCATACCACATTTGTAGAGGTTTTACTTGCTT
TAAAAAACCTCCCACACCTCCCCCTGAACCTGAAACATAAAATGAATGCAATTGTTGTTGTTAACTTGTT
TATTGCAGCTTATAATGGTTACAAATAAAGCAATAGCATCACAAATTTCACAAATAAAGCATTTTTTTCA
CTGCATTCTAGTTGTGGTTTGTCCAAACTCATCAATGTATCTTATCATGTCTGGATCAACTGGATAACTC
AAGCTAACCAAAATCATCCCAAACTTCCCACCCCATACCCTATTACCACTGCCAATTACCTGTGGTTTCA
TTTACTCTAAACCTGTGATTCCTCTGAATTATTTTCATTTTAAAGAAATTGTATTTGTTAAATATGTACT
ACAAACTTAGTAGTTGGAAGGGCTAATTCACTCCCAAAGAAGACAAGATATCCTTGATCTGTGGATCTAC
CACACACAAGGCTACTTCCCTGATTAGCAGAACTACACACCAGGGCCAGGGGTCAGATATCCACTGACCT
TTGGATGGTGCTACAAGCTAGTACCAGTTGAGCCAGATAAGGTAGAAGAGGCCAATAAAGGAGAGAACAC
CAGCTTGTTACACCCTGTGAGCCTGCATGGGATGGATGACCCGGAGAGAGAAGTGTTAGAGTGGAGGTTT
GACAGCCGCCTAGCATTTCATCACGTGGCCCGAGAGCTGCATCCGGAGTACTTCAAGAACTGCTGATATC
GAGCTTGCTACAAGGGACTTTCCGCTGGGGACTTTCCAGGGAGGCGTGGCCTGGGCGGGACTGGGGAGTG
GCGAGCCCTCAGATCCTGCATATAAGCAGCTGCTTTTTGCCTGTACTGGGTCTCTCTGGTTAGACCAGAT
CTGAGCCTGGGAGCTCTCTGGCTAACTAGGGAACCCACTGCTTAAGCCTCAATAAAGCTTGCCTTGAGTG
CTTCAAGTAGTGTGTGCCCGTCTGTTGTGTGACTCTGGTAACTAGAGATCCCTCAGACCCTTTTAGTCAG
TGTGGAAAATCTCTAGCAGTGGCGCCCGAACAGGGACTTGAAAGCGAAAGGGAAACCAGAGGAGCTCTCT
CGACGCAGGACTCGGCTTGCTGAAGCGCGCACGGCAAGAGGCGAGGGGCGGCGACTGGTGAGTACGCCAA
AAATTTTGACTAGCGGAGGCTAGAAGGAGAGAGATGGGTGCGAGAGCGTCAGTATTAAGCGGGGGAGAAT
TAGATCGCGATGGGAAAAAATTCGGTTAAGGCCAGGGGGAAAGAAAAAATATAAATTAAAACATATAGTA
TGGGCAAGCAGGGAGCTAGAACGATTCGCAGTTAATCCTGGCCTGTTAGAAACATCAGAAGGCTGTAGAC
AAATACTGGGACAGCTACAACCATCCCTTCAGACAGGATCAGAAGAACTTAGATCATTATATAATACAGT
AGCAACCCTCTATTGTGTGCATCAAAGGATAGAGATAAAAGACACCAAGGAAGCTTTAGACAAGATAGAG
GAAGAGCAAAACAAAAGTAAGACCACCGCACAGCAAGCGGCCGGCCGCTGATCTTCAGACCTGGAGGAGG
AGATATGAGGGACAATTGGAGAAGTGAATTATATAAATATAAAGTAGTAAAAATTGAACCATTAGGAGTA
GCACCCACCAAGGCAAAGAGAAGAGTGGTGCAGAGAGAAAAAAGAGCAGTGGGAATAGGAGCTTTGTTCC
TTGGGTTCTTGGGAGCAGCAGGAAGCACTATGGGCGCAGCGTCAATGACGCTGACGGTACAGGCCAGACA
ATTATTGTCTGGTATAGTGCAGCAGCAGAACAATTTGCTGAGGGCTATTGAGGCGCAACAGCATCTGTTG
CAACTCACAGTCTGGGGCATCAAGCAGCTCCAGGCAAGAATCCTGGCTGTGGAAAGATACCTAAAGGATC
AACAGCTCCTGGGGATTTGGGGTTGCTCTGGAAAACTCATTTGCACCACTGCTGTGCCTTGGAATGCTAG
TTGGAGTAATAAATCTCTGGAACAGATTTGGAATCACACGACCTGGATGGAGTGGGACAGAGAAATTAAC
AATTACACAAGCTTAATACACTCCTTAATTGAAGAATCGCAAAACCAGCAAGAAAAGAATGAACAAGAAT
TATTGGAATTAGATAAATGGGCAAGTTTGTGGAATTGGTTTAACATAACAAATTGGCTGTGGTATATAAA
ATTATTCATAATGATAGTAGGAGGCTTGGTAGGTTTAAGAATAGTTTTTGCTGTACTTTCTATAGTGAAT
AGAGTTAGGCAGGGATATTCACCATTATCGTTTCAGACCCACCTCCCAACCCCGAGGGGACCCGACAGGC
CCGAAGGAATAGAAGAAGAAGGTGGAGAGAGAGACAGAGACAGATCCATTCGATTAGTGAACGGATCTCG
ACGGTATCGCCAAATGGCAGTATTCATCCACAATTTTAAAAGAAAAGGGGGGATTGGGGGGTACAGTGCA
GGGGAAAGAATAGTAGACATAATAGCAACAGACATACAAACTAAAGAATTACAAAAACAAATTACAAAAA
TTCAAAATTTTCGGGTTTATTACAGGGACAGCAGAGATCCAGTTTGGATCGATAAGCTTGATATCGAATT
CGGGAGGTGGTCCCTGCAGTTACGCCAATGATAACCCCCGCCAGAAAAATCTTAGTAGCCTTCCCTTTTT
GTTTTCCGTGCCCCAACTCGGCGGATTGACTCGGCCCCTTCCGGAAACACCCGAATCAACTTCTAGTCAA
ATTATTGTTCACGCCGCAATGACCCACCCCTGGCCCGCGTCTGTGGAACTGACCCCTGGTGTACAGGAGA
GTTCGCTGCTGAAAGTGGTCCCAAAGGGGTACTAGTTTTTAAGCTCCCAACTCCCCCTCCCCCAGCGTCT
GGAGGATTCCACACCCTCGCACCGCAGGGGCGAGGAAGTGGGCGGAGTCCGGTTTTGGCGCCAGCCGCTG
AGGCTGCCAAGCAGAAAAGCCACCGCTGAGGAGACTCCGGTCACTGTCCTCGCCCCGCCTCCCCCTTCCC
TCCCCTTGGGGACCACCGGGCGCCACGCCGCGAACGGTAAGTGCCGCGGTCGTCGGCGCCTCCGCCCTCC
CCCTAGGGCCCCAATTCCCAGCGGGCGCGGCGCGCGGCCCCGCGCGCAGCTCCCGGCTCCCTCCCCCTTC
GGATGTGGCTTGAGCTGTAGGCGCGGAGTCCTGCAGCCCCGATAAAATAAAAGATTTTATTTAGTCTCCA
GAAAAAGGGGGGAATGAAAGACCCCACCTGTAGGTTTGGCAAGCTAGCTGCAGTAACGCCATTTTGCAAG
GCATGGAAAAATACCAAACCAAGAATAGAGAAGTTCAGATCAAGGGCGGGTACATGAAAATAGCTAACGT
TGGGCCAAACAGGATATCTGCGGTGAGCAGTTTCGGCCCCGGCCCGGGGCCAAGAACAGATGGTCACCGC
AGTTTCGGCCCCGGCCCGAGGCCAAGAACAGATGGTCCCCAGATATGGCCCAACCCTCAGCAGTTTCTTA
AGACCCATCAGATGTTTCCAGGCTCCCCCAAGGACCTGAAATGACCCTGCGCCTTATTTGAATTAACCAA
TCAGCCTGCTTCTCGCTTCTGTTCGCGCGCTTCTGCTTCCCGAGCTCTATAAAAGAGCTCACAACCCCTC
ACTCGGCGCGCCAGTCCTCCGACAGACTGAGTCGCCCGGGGGGGATCTGGAGCTCTCGAGAATTCTCACG
CGTCTGCAGGATATCAAGCTTGCGGTACCGCGGGCCCGGCCACCATGAACAATTCCCAGGGAAGAGTGAC
CTTCGAGGATGTCACTGTGAACTTCACCCAGGGGGAGTGGCAGCGGCTGAATCCCGAACAGAGAAACTTG
TACAGGGATGTGATGCTGGAGAATTACAGCAACCTTGTCTCTGTGGGACAAGGGGAAACCACCAAACCCG
ATGTGATCTTGAGGTTGGAACAAGGAAAGGAGCCATGGTTGGAGGAAGAGGAAGTGCTGGGAAGTGGCCG
TGCAGAAAAAAATGGGGACATTGGAGGGCAGATTTGGAAGCCAAAGGATGTGAAAGAGAGTCTCTACCCA
ACTTTCTTGTACAAAGTGGTTGGTGGATCTGGAGGTTCTCCCAAGAAGAAGCGCAAGGTGGGACGCGTCT
GCAGGATATCAAGCTTGCGGTACCGCGGGCCCGGGATCGCCACCATGGACAAGAAGTACAGCATCGGCCT
GGCCATCGGCACCAACTCTGTGGGCTGGGCCGTGATCACCGACGAGTACAAGGTGCCCAGCAAGAAATTC
AAGGTGCTGGGCAACACCGACCGGCACAGCATCAAGAAGAACCTGATCGGCGCCCTGCTGTTCGACAGCG
GAGAAACAGCCGAGGCCACCCGGCTGAAGAGAACCGCCAGAAGAAGATACACCAGACGGAAGAACCGGAT
CTGCTATCTGCAAGAGATCTTCAGCAACGAGATGGCCAAGGTGGACGACAGCTTCTTCCACAGACTGGAA
GAGTCCTTCCTGGTGGAAGAGGATAAGAAGCACGAGCGGCACCCCATCTTCGGCAACATCGTGGACGAGG
TGGCCTACCACGAGAAGTACCCCACCATCTACCACCTGAGAAAGAAACTGGTGGACAGCACCGACAAGGC
CGACCTGCGGCTGATCTATCTGGCCCTGGCCCACATGATCAAGTTCCGGGGCCACTTCCTGATCGAGGGC
GACCTGAACCCCGACAACAGCGACGTGGACAAGCTGTTCATCCAGCTGGTGCAGACCTACAACCAGCTGT
TCGAGGAAAACCCCATCAACGCCAGCGGCGTGGACGCCAAGGCCATCCTGTCTGCCAGACTGAGCAAGAG
CAGACGGCTGGAAAATCTGATCGCCCAGCTGCCCGGCGAGAAGAAGAATGGCCTGTTCGGCAACCTGATT
GCCCTGAGCCTGGGCCTGACCCCCAACTTCAAGAGCAACTTCGACCTGGCCGAGGATGCCAAACTGCAGC
TGAGCAAGGACACCTACGACGACGACCTGGACAACCTGCTGGCCCAGATCGGCGACCAGTACGCCGACCT
GTTTCTGGCCGCCAAGAACCTGTCCGACGCCATCCTGCTGAGCGACATCCTGAGAGTGAACACCGAGATC
ACCAAGGCCCCCCTGAGCGCCTCTATGATCAAGAGATACGACGAGCACCACCAGGACCTGACCCTGCTGA
AAGCTCTCGTGCGGCAGCAGCTGCCTGAGAAGTACAAAGAGATTTTCTTCGACCAGAGCAAGAACGGCTA
CGCCGGCTACATCGATGGCGGAGCCAGCCAGGAAGAGTTCTACAAGTTCATCAAGCCCATCCTGGAAAAG
ATGGACGGCACCGAGGAACTGCTCGTGAAGCTGAACAGAGAGGACCTGCTGCGGAAGCAGCGGACCTTCG
ACAACGGCAGCATCCCCCACCAGATCCACCTGGGAGAGCTGCACGCCATTCTGCGGCGGCAGGAAGATTT
TTACCCATTCCTGAAGGACAACCGGGAAAAGATCGAGAAGATCCTGACCTTCCGCATCCCCTACTACGTG
GGCCCTCTGGCCAGGGGAAACAGCAGATTCGCCTGGATGACCAGAAAGAGCGAGGAAACCATCACCCCCT
GGAACTTCGAGGAAGTGGTGGACAAGGGCGCCAGCGCCCAGAGCTTCATCGAGCGGATGACCAACTTCGA
TAAGAACCTGCCCAACGAGAAGGTGCTGCCCAAGCACAGCCTGCTGTACGAGTACTTCACCGTGTACAAC
GAGCTGACCAAAGTGAAATACGTGACCGAGGGAATGAGAAAGCCCGCCTTCCTGAGCGGCGAGCAGAAAA
AAGCCATCGTGGACCTGCTGTTCAAGACCAACCGGAAAGTGACCGTGAAGCAGCTGAAAGAGGACTACTT
CAAGAAAATCGAGTGCTTCGACTCCGTGGAAATCTCCGGCGTGGAAGATCGGTTCAACGCCTCCCTGGGC
ACATACCACGATCTGCTGAAAATTATCAAGGACAAGGACTTCCTGGACAATGAGGAAAACGAGGACATTC
TGGAAGATATCGTGCTGACCCTGACACTGTTTGAGGACAGAGAGATGATCGAGGAACGGCTGAAAACCTA
TGCCCACCTGTTCGACGACAAAGTGATGAAGCAGCTGAAGCGGCGGAGATACACCGGCTGGGGCAGGCTG
AGCCGGAAGCTGATCAACGGCATCCGGGACAAGCAGTCCGGCAAGACAATCCTGGATTTCCTGAAGTCCG
ACGGCTTCGCCAACAGAAACTTCATGCAGCTGATCCACGACGACAGCCTGACCTTTAAAGAGGACATCCA
GAAAGCCCAGGTGTCCGGCCAGGGCGATAGCCTGCACGAGCACATTGCCAATCTGGCCGGCAGCCCCGCC
ATTAAGAAGGGCATCCTGCAGACAGTGAAGGTGGTGGACGAGCTCGTGAAAGTGATGGGCCGGCACAAGC
CCGAGAACATCGTGATCGAAATGGCCAGAGAGAACCAGACCACCCAGAAGGGACAGAAGAACAGCCGCGA
GAGAATGAAGCGGATCGAAGAGGGCATCAAAGAGCTGGGCAGCCAGATCCTGAAAGAACACCCCGTGGAA
AACACCCAGCTGCAGAACGAGAAGCTGTACCTGTACTACCTGCAGAATGGGCGGGATATGTACGTGGACC
AGGAACTGGACATCAACCGGCTGTCCGACTACGATGTGGACGCTATCGTGCCTCAGAGCTTTCTGAAGGA
CGACTCCATCGATAACAAAGTGCTGACTCGGAGCGACAAGAACCGGGGCAAGAGCGACAACGTGCCCTCC
GAAGAGGTCGTGAAGAAGATGAAGAACTACTGGCGCCAGCTGCTGAATGCCAAGCTGATTACCCAGAGGA
AGTTCGACAATCTGACCAAGGCCGAGAGAGGCGGCCTGAGCGAACTGGATAAGGCCGGCTTCATCAAGAG
ACAGCTGGTGGAAACCCGGCAGATCACAAAGCACGTGGCACAGATCCTGGACTCCCGGATGAACACTAAG
TACGACGAGAACGACAAACTGATCCGGGAAGTGAAAGTGATCACCCTGAAGTCCAAGCTGGTGTCCGATT
TCCGGAAGGATTTCCAGTTTTACAAAGTGCGCGAGATCAACAACTACCACCACGCCCACGACGCCTACCT
GAACGCCGTCGTGGGAACCGCCCTGATCAAAAAGTACCCTAAGCTGGAAAGCGAGTTCGTGTACGGCGAC
TACAAGGTGTACGACGTGCGGAAGATGATCGCCAAGAGCGAGCAGGAAATCGGCAAGGCTACCGCCAAGT
ACTTCTTCTACAGCAACATCATGAACTTTTTCAAGACCGAGATTACCCTGGCCAACGGCGAGATCCGGAA
GCGGCCTCTGATCGAGACAAACGGCGAAACAGGCGAGATCGTGTGGGATAAGGGCCGGGACTTTGCCACC
GTGCGGAAAGTGCTGTCTATGCCCCAAGTGAATATCGTGAAAAAGACCGAGGTGCAGACAGGCGGCTTCA
GCAAAGAGTCTATCCTGCCCAAGAGGAACAGCGACAAGCTGATCGCCAGAAAGAAGGACTGGGACCCTAA
GAAGTACGGCGGCTTCGACAGCCCCACCGTGGCCTATTCTGTGCTGGTGGTGGCCAAAGTGGAAAAGGGC
AAGTCCAAGAAACTGAAGAGTGTGAAAGAGCTGCTGGGGATCACCATCATGGAAAGAAGCAGCTTCGAGA
AGAATCCCATCGACTTTCTGGAAGCCAAGGGCTACAAAGAAGTGAAAAAGGACCTGATCATCAAGCTGCC
TAAGTACTCCCTGTTCGAGCTGGAAAACGGCCGGAAGAGAATGCTGGCCTCTGCCGGCGAACTGCAGAAG
GGAAACGAACTGGCCCTGCCCTCCAAATATGTGAACTTCCTGTACCTGGCCAGCCACTATGAGAAGCTGA
AGGGCTCCCCCGAGGATAATGAGCAGAAACAGCTGTTTGTGGAACAGCACAAACACTACCTGGACGAGAT
CATCGAGCAGATCAGCGAGTTCTCCAAGAGAGTGATCCTGGCCGACGCTAATCTGGACAAGGTGCTGAGC
GCCTACAACAAGCACAGAGACAAGCCTATCAGAGAGCAGGCCGAGAATATCATCCACCTGTTTACCCTGA
CCAATCTGGGAGCCCCTGCCGCCTTCAAGTACTTTGACACCACCATCGACCGGAAGAGGTACACCAGCAC
CAAAGAGGTGCTGGACGCCACCCTGATCCACCAGAGCATCACCGGCCTGTACGAGACACGGATCGACCTG
TCTCAGCTGGGAGGCGACGCCTATCCCTATGACGTGCCCGATTATGCCAGCCTGGGCAGCGGCTCCCCCA
AGAAAAAACGCAAGGTGGAAGATCCTAAGAAAAAGCGGAAAGTGAGCGGCCGCAGCGGAAGTGAGACCCC
AGGTACATCCGAATCAGCAACGCCTGAAAGCGTGTCTAAGGGCGAAGAGCTGATTAAGGAGAACATGCAC
ATGAAGCTGTACATGGAGGGCACCGTGGACAACCATCACTTCAAGTGCACATCCGAGGGCGAAGGCAAGC
CCTACGAGGGCACCCAGACCATGAGAATCAAGGTGGTCGAGGGCGGCCCTCTCCCCTTCGCCTTCGACAT
CCTGGCTACTAGCTTCCTCTACGGCAGCAAGACCTTCATCAACCACACCCAGGGCATCCCCGACTTCTTC
AAGCAGTCCTTCCCTGAGGGCTTCACATGGGAGAGAGTCACCACATACGAAGACGGGGGCGTGCTGACCG
CTACCCAGGACACCAGCCTCCAGGACGGCTGCCTCATCTACAACGTCAAGATCAGAGGGGTGAACTTCAC
ATCCAACGGCCCTGTGATGCAGAAGAAAACACTCGGCTGGGAGGCCTTCACCGAGACGCTGTACCCCGCT
GACGGCGGCCTGGAAGGCAGAAACGACATGGCCCTGAAGCTCGTGGGCGGGAGCCATCTGATCGCAAACG
CCAAGACCACATATAGATCCAAGAAACCCGCTAAGAACCTCAAGATGCCTGGCGTCTACTATGTGGACTA
CAGACTGGAAAGAATCAAGGAGGCCAACAACGAGACCTACGTCGAGCAGCACGAGGTGGCAGTGGCCAGA
TACTGCGACCTCCCTAGCAAACTGGGGCACAAGCTTAATTAATAAGCGATCGCCCTGCAGGCATGCAAGC
TTGATATCAAGCTTATCGATAATCAACCTCTGGATTACAAAATTTGTGAAAGATTGACTGGTATTCTTAA
CTATGTTGCTCCTTTTACGCTATGTGGATACGCTGCTTTAATGCCTTTGTATCATGCTATTGCTTCCCGT
ATGGCTTTCATTTTCTCCTCCTTGTATAAATCCTGGTTGCTGTCTCTTTATGAGGAGTTGTGGCCCGTTG
TCAGGCAACGTGGCGTGGTGTGCACTGTGTTTGCTGACGCAACCCCCACTGGTTGGGGCATTGCCACCAC
CTGTCAGCTCCTTTCCGGGACTTTCGCTTTCCCCCTCCCTATTGCCACGGCGGAACTCATCGCCGCCTGC
CTTGCCCGCTGCTGGACAGGGGCTCGGCTGTTGGGCACTGACAATTCCGTGGTGTTGTCGGGGAAATCAT
CGTCCTTTCCTTGGCTGCTCGCCTGTGTTGCCACCTGGATTCTGCGCGGGACGTCCTTCTGCTACGTCCC
TTCGGCCCTCAATCCAGCGGACCTTCCTTCCCGCGGCCTGCTGCCGGCTCTGCGGCCTCTTCCGCGTCTT
CGCCTTCGCCCTCAGACGAGTCGGATCTCCCTTTGGGCCGCCTCCCCGCATCGATACCGTCGACCTCGAG
GGAATTAATTCGAGCTCGGTACCTTTAAGACCAATGACTTACAAGGCAGCTGTAGATCTTAGCCACTTTT
TAAAAGAAAAGGGGGGACTGGAAGGGCTAATTCACTCCCAACGAAGACAAGATCTGCTTTTTGCTTGTAC
TGGGTCTCTCTGGTTAGACCAGATCTGAGCCTGGGAGCTCTCTGGCTAACTAGGGAACCCACTGCTTAAG
CCTCAATAAAGCTTGCCTTGAGTGCTTCAAGTAGTGTGTGCCCGTCTGTTGTGTGACTCTGGTAACTAGA
GATCCCTCAGACCCTTTTAGTCAGTGTGGAAAATCTCTAGCAGCATCTAGAATTAATTCCGTGTATTCTA
TAGTGTCACCTAAATCGTATGTGTATGATACATAAGGTTATGTATTAATTGTAGCCGCGTTCTAACGACA
ATATGTACAAGCCTAATTGTGTAGCATCTGGCTTACTGAAGCAGACCCTATCATCTCTCTCGTAAACTGC
CGTCAGAGTCGGTTTGGTTGGACGAACCTTCTGAGTTTCTGGTAACGCCGTCCCGCACCCGGAAATGGTC
AGCGAACCAATCAGCAGGGTCATCGCTAGCCAGATCCTCTACGCCGGACGCATCGTGGCCGGCATCACCG
GCGCCACAGGTGCGGTTGCTGGCGCCTATATCGCCGACATCACCGATGGGGAAGATCGGGCTCGCCACTT
CGGGCTCATGAGCGCTTGTTTCGGCGTGGGTATGGTGGCAGGCCCCGTGGCCGGGGGACTGTTGGGCGCC
ATCTCCTTGCATGCACCATTCCTTGCGGCGGCGGTGCTCAACGGCCTCAACCTACTACTGGGCTGCTTCC
TAATGCAGGAGTCGCATAAGGGAGAGCGTCGAATGGTGCACTCTCAGTACAATCTGCTCTGATGCCGCAT
AGTTAAGCCAGCCCCGACACCCGCCAACACCCGCTGACGCGCCCTGACGGGCTTGTCTGCTCCCGGCATC
CGCTTACAGACAAGCTGTGACCGTCTCCGGGAGCTGCATGTGTCAGAGGTTTTCACCGTCATCACCGAAA
CGCGCGAGACGAAAGGGCCTCGTGATACGCCTATTTTTATAGGTTAATGTCATGATAATAATGGTTTCTT
AGACGTCAGGTGGCACTTTTCGGGGAAATGTGCGCGGAACCCCTATTTGTTTATTTTTCTAAATACATTC
AAATATGTATCCGCTCATGAGACAATAACCCTGATAAATGCTTCAATAATATTGAAAAAGGAAGAGTATG
AGTATTCAACATTTCCGTGTCGCCCTTATTCCCTTTTTTGCGGCATTTTGCCTTCCTGTTTTTGCTCACC
CAGAAACGCTGGTGAAAGTAAAAGATGCTGAAGATCAGTTGGGTGCACGAGTGGGTTACATCGAACTGGA
TCTCAACAGCGGTAAGATCCTTGAGAGTTTTCGCCCCGAAGAACGTTTTCCAATGATGAGCACTTTTAAA
GTTCTGCTATGTGGCGCGGTATTATCCCGTATTGACGCCGGGCAAGAGCAACTCGGTCGCCGCATACACT
ATTCTCAGAATGACTTGGTTGAGTACTCACCAGTCACAGAAAAGCATCTTACGGATGGCATGACAGTAAG
AGAATTATGCAGTGCTGCCATAACCATGAGTGATAACACTGCGGCCAACTTACTTCTGACAACGATCGGA
GGACCGAAGGAGCTAACCGCTTTTTTGCACAACATGGGGGATCATGTAACTCGCCTTGATCGTTGGGAAC
CGGAGCTGAATGAAGCCATACCAAACGACGAGCGTGACACCACGATGCCTGTAGCAATGGCAACAACGTT
GCGCAAACTATTAACTGGCGAACTACTTACTCTAGCTTCCCGGCAACAATTAATAGACTGGATGGAGGCG
GATAAAGTTGCAGGACCACTTCTGCGCTCGGCCCTTCCGGCTGGCTGGTTTATTGCTGATAAATCTGGAG
CCGGTGAGCGTGGGTCTCGCGGTATCATTGCAGCACTGGGGCCAGATGGTAAGCCCTCCCGTATCGTAGT
TATCTACACGACGGGGAGTCAGGCAACTATGGATGAACGAAATAGACAGATCGCTGAGATAGGTGCCTCA
CTGATTAAGCATTGGTAACTGTCAGACCAAGTTTACTCATATATACTTTAGATTGATTTAAAACTTCATT
TTTAATTTAAAAGGATCTAGGTGAAGATCCTTTTTGATAATCTCATGACCAAAATCCCTTAACGTGAGTT
TTCGTTCCACTGAGCGTCAGACCCCGTAGAAAAGATCAAAGGATCTTCTTGAGATCCTTTTTTTCTGCGC
GTAATCTGCTGCTTGCAAACAAAAAAACCACCGCTACCAGCGGTGGTTTGTTTGCCGGATCAAGAGCTAC
CAACTCTTTTTCCGAAGGTAACTGGCTTCAGCAGAGCGCAGATACCAAATACTGTTCTTCTAGTGTAGCC
GTAGTTAGGCCACCACTTCAAGAACTCTGTAGCACCGCCTACATACCTCGCTCTGCTAATCCTGTTACCA
GTGGCTGCTGCCAGTGGCGATAAGTCGTGTCTTACCGGGTTGGACTCAAGACGATAGTTACCGGATAAGG
CGCAGCGGTCGGGCTGAACGGGGGGTTCGTGCACACAGCCCAGCTTGGAGCGAACGACCTACACCGAACT
GAGATACCTACAGCGTGAGCTATGAGAAAGCGCCACGCTTCCCGAAGGGAGAAAGGCGGACAGGTATCCG
GTAAGCGGCAGGGTCGGAACAGGAGAGCGCACGAGGGAGCTTCCAGGGGGAAACGCCTGGTATCTTTATA
GTCCTGTCGGGTTTCGCCACCTCTGACTTGAGCGTCGATTTTTGTGATGCTCGTCAGGGGGGCGGAGCCT
ATGGAAAAACGCCAGCAACGCGGCCTTTTTACGGTTCCTGGCCTTTTGCTGGCCTTTTGCTCACATGTTC
TTTCCTGCGTTATCCCCTGATTCTGTGGATAACCGTATTACCGCCTTTGAGTG
Features (pLannotate 1.2.2; 38 found; start..end, strand, type, name):
      1..65      +  rep_origin     RSF ori (fragment): Plasmids containing the RSF 1030 origin of replication can be propagated in E. coli cells that contain additional plasmids with compatible origins.
     67..123     +  CDS            lacI (fragment): lac repressor; lacI; The lac repressor binds to the lac operator to inhibit transcription in E. coli. This inhibition can be relieved by adding lactose or isopropyl-β-D-thiogalactopyranoside (IPTG).
    130..459     +  promoter       SV40 promoter: SV40 enhancer and early promoter
    659..778     +  CDS            gpt (fragment): XGPT_ECOLI - Also known as gpp, gxu. Experimental evidence at protein level: Swiss-Prot protein existence level 1. Purine salvage pathway enzyme that catalyzes the transfer of the ribosyl-5-phosphate group from 5-phospho-alpha-D-ribose 1- diphosphate (PRPP) to the N9 position of the 6-oxopurines guanine and xanthine to form the corresponding ribonucleotides GMP (guanosine 5'- monophosphate) and XMP (xanthosine 5'-monophosphate), with the release of PPi. To a lesser extent, also acts on hypoxanthine (PubMed:9100006, PubMed:3886014). Does not ribophosphorylate adenine (PubMed:3886014). From Esch
    778..1113    +  CDS            gpt (fragment): XGPT_ECOLI - Also known as gpp, gxu. Experimental evidence at protein level: Swiss-Prot protein existence level 1. Purine salvage pathway enzyme that catalyzes the transfer of the ribosyl-5-phosphate group from 5-phospho-alpha-D-ribose 1- diphosphate (PRPP) to the N9 position of the 6-oxopurines guanine and xanthine to form the corresponding ribonucleotides GMP (guanosine 5'- monophosphate) and XMP (xanthosine 5'-monophosphate), with the release of PPi. To a lesser extent, also acts on hypoxanthine (PubMed:9100006, PubMed:3886014). Does not ribophosphorylate adenine (PubMed:3886014). From Esch
   1208..1513    +  CDS            frsA (fragment): FRSA_ECOLI - Also known as yafA. Experimental evidence at protein level: Swiss-Prot protein existence level 1. Catalyzes the hydrolysis of esters (PubMed:15808744). Displays esterase activity toward pNP-butyrate (PubMed:15808744). May stimulate mixed-acid fermentation by acting as a fermentation/respiration switch that down-regulates respiration and up- regulates fermentation rates (PubMed:15169777). From Escherichia coli (strain K12).
   1517..1591    +  CDS            small t antigen (fragment): SV40 (simian virus 40) small t antigen
   1593..1658    +  intron         small t intron: SV40 (simian virus 40) small t antigen intron
   1788..1808    +  CDS            SV40 NLS: nuclear localization signal of SV40 (simian virus 40) large T antigen
   2127..2210    +  CDS            large T antigen (fragment): large T antigen from SV40 (simian virus 40)
   2233..2367    +  polyA_signal   SV40 poly(A) signal: SV40 polyadenylation signal
   2534..2863    +  CDS            nef (fragment): NEF_HV1BR - Experimental evidence at protein level: Swiss-Prot protein existence level 1. Extracellular Nef protein targets CD4(+) T-lymphocytes for apoptosis by interacting with CXCR4 surface receptors (PubMed:14990729). From Human immunodeficiency virus type 1 group M subtype B (isolate BRU/LAI) (HIV-1).
   2911..3168    +  LTR            5' LTR (truncated): truncated 5' long terminal repeat (LTR) from HIV-1
   3215..3340    +  misc_feature   HIV-1 Ψ: packaging signal of human immunodeficiency virus type 1
   3324..3662    +  CDS            HIV-1 gag (fragment): gag protein from human immunodeficiency virus 1; gag
   3837..4070    +  misc_feature   RRE: The Rev response element (RRE) of HIV-1 allows for Rev-dependent mRNA export from the nucleus to the cytoplasm.
   4447..4547    +  CDS            Rev (fragment): human immunodeficiency virus 1 (HIV-1) Rev protein; rev; enhances nuclear export of unspliced and incompletely spliced viral mRNAs
   4584..4701    +  misc_feature   cPPT/CTS: central polypurine tract and central termination sequence of HIV-1
   4738..4761    -  misc_feature   MCS (fragment): pBluescript multiple cloning site
   5443..5850    +  promoter       SFFV promoter: spleen focus-forming virus long terminal repeat (LTR) promoter
   5925..6224    +  CDS            ZIM3 (fragment): ZIM3_HUMAN - Also known as ZNF657. Experimental evidence at protein level: Swiss-Prot protein existence level 1. May be involved in transcriptional regulation. From Homo sapiens (Human).
   6226..6250    -  protein_bind   attB2: mutant version of attB; recombination site for the Gateway® BP reaction BP Clonase™
   6318..6338    +  misc_feature   MCS (fragment): multiple cloning site
   6345..10448   +  CDS            Cas9: Cas9 (Csn1) endonuclease from the Streptococcus pyogenes Type II CRISPR/Cas system generates RNA-guided double strand breaks in DNA
  10602..11309   +  CDS            mTagBFP2: mTagBFP2 is a basic (constitutively fluorescent) blue fluorescent protein published in 2011, derived from Entacmaea quadricolor. It is reported to be a very rapidly-maturing monomer with very low acid sensitivity.
  11324..11342   +  misc_feature   MCS (fragment): pUC18/19 multiple cloning site
  11343..11361   +  misc_feature   MCS (fragment): pBluescript multiple cloning site
  11361..11949   +  misc_feature   WPRE: woodchuck hepatitis virus posttranscriptional regulatory element
  11950..11972   +  misc_feature   MCS (fragment): pBluescript multiple cloning site
  11989..12057   +  CDS            nef (fragment): NEF_HV1Z2 - Experimental evidence at protein level: Swiss-Prot protein existence level 1. Extracellular Nef protein targets CD4(+) T-lymphocytes for apoptosis by interacting with CXCR4 surface receptors. From Human immunodeficiency virus type 1 group M subtype D (isolate Z2/CDC-Z34) (HIV-1).
  12059..12292   +  LTR            3' LTR (ΔU3): self-inactivating 3' long terminal repeat (LTR) from HIV-1
  12317..12335   -  promoter       SP6 promoter: promoter for bacteriophage SP6 RNA polymerase
  12563..12842   +  CDS            TcR (fragment): tetracycline efflux protein; tet; confers resistance to tetracycline
  12843..12891   -  misc_feature   bom (fragment): basis of mobility region from pBR322
  12993..13028   -  CDS            rop (fragment): Rop protein, which maintains plasmids at low copy number; rop
  13123..13227   +  promoter       AmpR promoter: bla
  13228..14088   +  CDS            AmpR: β-lactamase; bla; confers resistance to ampicillin, carbenicillin, and related antibiotics
  14259..14847   +  rep_origin     ori: high-copy-number ColE1/pMB1/pBR322/pUC origin of replication
