[The description below was written by a language model from this plasmid's Addgene catalogue record and pLannotate feature annotations shown in this document.]
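Description:
pHR-UCOE-SFFV-Zim3-dCas9-BFP is a roughly 15 kb HIV-1-based lentiviral transfer plasmid for stable expression of a CRISPR interference (CRISPRi) effector in human cells, built on the pMH0001 backbone. It is propagated in E. coli through a high-copy ColE1/pUC-type origin with ampicillin resistance (AmpR). The viral portion comprises a truncated 5' LTR, the Ψ packaging signal with a gag fragment, the Rev response element, cPPT/CTS, and a self-inactivating ΔU3 3' LTR. These allow the genome to be packaged and integrated when helper functions are supplied in trans, while the integrated provirus lacks LTR promoter activity. Outside the LTRs, the annotation also picks up legacy backbone remnants, including an SV40 promoter with gpt fragments, SV40 small t/large T pieces and poly(A), and TcR, rop and bom fragments. These appear to be carried over from older vectors rather than being functional payload.

The expression cassette is driven by the SFFV promoter. According to the depositor, a ubiquitous chromatin opening element (UCOE) lies upstream to counteract transgene silencing. The feature table does not annotate this element, although an unannotated stretch lies between the cPPT and the promoter. The open reading frame encodes the KRAB repressor domain of human ZIM3 plus an NLS at the N-terminus of catalytically dead S. pyogenes Cas9 (annotated simply as Cas9), followed by HA-2xNLS and mTagBFP2. A WPRE downstream enhances transcript expression. There is no drug marker for mammalian cells, so transduced cells are identified or sorted by blue fluorescence. Combined with sgRNA vectors or libraries, the resulting cell lines support targeted transcriptional repression and CRISPRi screening.
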