Addgene plasmid #188776: pHR-UCOE-SFFV-Zim3-dCas9-BFP
Purpose: dCas9 with an N-term Zim3 KRAB-NLS fusion, a C-term HA-2xNLS
Depositing lab: Marco Jost & Jonathan Weissman. Depositing organization: Harvard Medical School. Publication: Maximizing CRISPRi efficacy and accessibility with dual-sgRNA libraries and optimal effectors. Replogle JM, Bonnar JL, Pogson AN, Liem CR, Maier NK, Ding Y, Russell BJ, Wang X, Leng K, Guna A, Norman TM, Pak RA, Ramos DM, Ward ME, Gilbert LA, Kampmann M, Weissman JS, Jost M. eLife. 2022 Dec 28;11:e81856. doi: 10.7554/eLife.81856. PubMed 36576240.
Backbone
  Vector backbone: pMH0001, Addgene # 85969
  Vector type: Lentiviral
  Selectable markers: mTagBFP2
Growth in bacteria
  Bacterial resistance: Ampicillin, 100 μg/mL
  Growth temperature: 37°C
  Growth strain: NEB Stable
  Copy number: High Copy
Gene/Insert
  Gene/Insert name: Zim3-dCas9-mTagBFP2
  Species: Multiple
  Promoter: SFFV
  Tag / fusion protein: Zim3 KRAB-NLS fusion (N terminal on insert); HA-2xNLS-mTagBFP2 (C terminal on insert)
  Cloning method: Gibson Cloning
Terms and licenses: Academic/Nonprofit Terms; Industry Terms: Not Available to Industry
Depositor comments: Human lentiviral vector for expression of dCas9 with an N-terminal Zim3 KRAB-NLS fusion, a C-terminal HA-2xNLS-mTagBFP2 from a SFFV promoter with an upstream ubiquitous chromatin opening element, pNM1127. Please visit https://doi.org/10.1101/2022.07.13.499814 for bioRxiv preprint.
How to cite: pHR-UCOE-SFFV-Zim3-dCas9-BFP was a gift from Marco Jost & Jonathan Weissman (Addgene plasmid # 188776 ; http://n2t.net/addgene:188776 ; RRID:Addgene_188776)
